Addgene plasmid #110286: ins:MCS2; cryaa:RFP
Purpose: (Empty Backbone) A zebrafish insulin promoter containing vector with a second multiple cloning sites. Contains red eye marker, and is flanked with I-SceI sites.
Depositing lab: Nikolay Ninov. Depositing organization: Zentrum fuer Regenerative Therapien Dresden (CRTD). Publication: Different developmental histories of beta-cells generate functional and proliferative heterogeneity during islet growth. Singh SP, Janjuha S, Hartmann T, Kayisoglu O, Konantz J, Birke S, Murawala P, Alfar EA, Murata K, Eugster A, Tsuji N, Morrissey ER, Brand M, Ninov N. Nat Commun. 2017 Sep 22;8(1):664. doi: 10.1038/s41467-017-00461-3. PubMed 28939870.
Backbone
  Vector backbone: pKS-insulin_cryaa:RFP
  Backbone size (bp): 6582
  Modifications to backbone: A multiple cloning site (MCS2) inserted downstream of the zebrafish insulin promoter.
  Vector type: Zebrafish
  Promoter: insulin
Growth in bacteria
  Bacterial resistance: Ampicillin, 100 μg/mL
  Growth temperature: 37°C
  Growth strain: DH5alpha
  Copy number: High Copy
Gene/Insert
  Cloning method: Restriction Enzyme
  Sequencing primers: 5′ ACACCCTGGTCATCATCCTG; 3′ GCTTTATTTGTAACCATTATAAGCTGCA
Terms and licenses: Academic/Nonprofit Terms; Industry Terms: Not Available to Industry
How to cite: ins:MCS2; cryaa:RFP was a gift from Nikolay Ninov (Addgene plasmid # 110286 ; http://n2t.net/addgene:110286 ; RRID:Addgene_110286)
