[The description below was written by a language model from this plasmid's Addgene catalogue record and pLannotate feature annotations shown in this document.]
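Description:
ins:MCS2; cryaa:RFP is an empty zebrafish transgenesis backbone of about 6.6 kb, built on a pBluescript KS-type plasmid (pKS-insulin_cryaa:RFP). It is propagated in E. coli as a high-copy plasmid through a ColE1/pUC origin and selected with ampicillin via the bla gene. The usual pBluescript remnants are present, including an f1 origin, T7 and T3 promoters, and lac promoter/operator and lacZα fragments. An attB1 Gateway site is also annotated near the start of the record, probably a remnant of earlier cloning steps.

The vector carries two expression units in opposite orientations. In the first, the zebrafish insulin promoter is followed by an inserted multiple cloning site (MCS2), so that a gene of interest cloned by restriction digestion is expressed in pancreatic beta cells. The automated annotation does not label the insulin promoter or MCS2 itself, but it does detect a rabbit β-globin intron and an SV40 poly(A) signal on the forward strand, which may support transcript processing and termination for this unit. The second unit, on the reverse strand, is the cryaa:RFP marker. A lens crystallin (cryaa) promoter, also not labelled in the feature table, drives a red fluorescent protein that the annotation identifies as mCherry, terminated by a bGH poly(A) signal. This gives red fluorescence in the eye, so transgenic carriers can be identified independently of the beta-cell transgene.

According to the catalogue entry, the cassette is flanked by I-SceI meganuclease sites, which are not annotated in the feature table. Such sites are used for meganuclease-mediated genomic integration after co-injection into zebrafish embryos. The plasmid serves as a starting point for generating beta-cell-specific transgenic lines.
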