Features (pLannotate 1.2.2; 18 found; start..end, strand, type, name):
      1..19      +  promoter       T7 promoter: promoter for bacteriophage T7 RNA polymerase
     37..61      +  protein_bind   attB1: mutant version of attB; recombination site for the Gateway® BP reaction BP Clonase™
   1256..1828    +  intron         β-globin intron: intron from rabbit β-globin gene
   1927..2010    +  CDS            large T antigen (fragment): large T antigen from SV40 (simian virus 40)
   2033..2154    +  polyA_signal   SV40 poly(A) signal: SV40 polyadenylation signal
   2156..2175    +  misc_feature   MCS (fragment): pBluescript multiple cloning site
   2293..2404    -  polyA_signal   bGH poly(A) signal: bovine growth hormone polyadenylation signal
   2431..3138    -  CDS            mCherry: mCherry is a basic (constitutively fluorescent) red fluorescent protein published in 2004, derived from Discosoma sp.. It is reported to be a very rapidly-maturing monomer with low acid sensitivity.
   3722..3740    -  promoter       T3 promoter: promoter for bacteriophage T3 RNA polymerase
   3771..3926    +  CDS            lacZα (fragment): LacZα fragment of β-galactosidase; lacZ fragment
   3957..4385    -  rep_origin     f1 ori (sequence partly withheld): f1 bacteriophage origin of replication; arrow indicates direction of (+) strand synthesis
   4412..4516    +  promoter       AmpR promoter: bla
   4517..5377    +  CDS            AmpR: β-lactamase; bla; confers resistance to ampicillin, carbenicillin, and related antibiotics
   5548..6136    +  rep_origin     ori: high-copy-number ColE1/pMB1/pBR322/pUC origin of replication
   6319..6411    +  CDS            lacI (fragment): lac repressor; lacI; The lac repressor binds to the lac operator to inhibit transcription in E. coli. This inhibition can be relieved by adding lactose or isopropyl-β-D-thiogalactopyranoside (IPTG).
   6424..6445    +  protein_bind   CAP binding site: CAP binding activates transcription in the presence of cAMP. E. coli catabolite activator protein
   6460..6490    +  promoter       lac promoter: promoter for the E. coli lac operon
   6498..6514    +  protein_bind   lac operator: The lac repressor binds to the lac operator to inhibit transcription in E. coli. This inhibition can be relieved by adding lactose or isopropyl-β-D-thiogalactopyranoside (IPTG). lac repressor encoded by lacI
>Addgene plasmid #110286 | ins:MCS2; cryaa:RFP | addgene full sequence | sequence record 211554 | Addgene NGS Result
TAATACGACTCACTATAGGGCGAATTGGAGCTCATCACAAGTTTGTACAAAAAAGCAGGCTCCGCGGCCG
CCCCCTTCACCACGCGTAAGCTTTGTTTGTACCATAATAAGCTCATTATATAATATTTAAAATGATACTG
CATCATTAATTGATATGTTTTCTAGTTATTTTTAAATATTAGCAACTAAATTAGGAAATTATCCATAGTA
AATTTAATGTAATATTATTTGTTATATTTAACTTCAGCCCACAGTCTAGTTTAGTTGTTGGTCCCTTATG
AGAAAAAATTTGGGCACCTCTGCTCTAGTGCTTGTAAACATTTTTGAGTATCTATAGTTGAACATGAAAG
CATTTTTTTTTTTTTTTTTTTAAGAAAATGAAGAAAGCTAAAAACCTGTATCCACTGACTTCCATTAAAA
AAAGCAAATACTAGGGATGTCTATGGTGTCTTCTTTTGTGTTCAACAAATAAGCAGAAAGTAACTGCTGA
CAGAACATTACATTTTGTGTGAATCCCCTTATATTGTGTTAAAAACTGTAGAGAAATCATCTAATAATAA
GAAATTATCAAGAAATAAACAGAAAATGATCTAATAGTATACTATAAAATCTTTCAAAATCCAGGCCACT
ACCATATGACTAAAACCACACATATTATGCTTTAAAAAAAGTCACAATGAAGACGTCACAAACGTTCCTG
AAGACTAATGACTCGTCTAACCCCATCTTACCTTCTGCTGTTTCACTCAAAGAAAAGCCACCAGCTGTCT
CTGTGATCTGCTCATTCTGTGTTAACTTGTGTTCTCAACAATTAACAATTAACCAAAAGCCTCTGGAGCT
GCGTGAGCATCACGATGTGTTTGTCTTCTGTGAGCGTGGCAGTGTCCACGAAGTCAATGTGAATTGGTTG
GCCAAACACAGCTAATGTGGCATGTGTGATTGGACAGCCACTTAAAAGTGTTAAAGTGTGTTTACGCACA
GGATTGGTTTTCCGCTGAATCAGGCAAAACCAGCAGAACCGATCTAAACTCGAGTATAAAAGTGAGTAGG
AGATGCTATTCGTCCCAAAACATCTCCACCACCATCTCCACCATTCCTCGCCTCTGCTTCGAGAACAGGT
GAGTGTCGAGCGGGATGGTAAATCTACAGAGAATGCGGAGTGTAGCTTGTGTACATGTTTTTGATTAACA
GAGATTGTATGTGTGTGTTTGTGTCAGTGTGAAAGGGTGGGCGCGCCGATCCTGAGAACTTCCGGGTGAG
TTTGGGGACCCTTGATTGTTCTTTCTTTTTCGCTATTGTAAAATTCATGTTATATGGAGGGGGCAAAGTT
TTCAGGGTGTTGTTTAGAATGGGAAGATGTCCCTTGTATCACCATGGACCCTCATGATAATTTTGTTTCT
TTCACTTTCTACTCTGTTGACAACCATTGTCTCCTCTTATTTTCTTTTCATTTTCTGTAACTTTTTCGTT
AAACTTTAGCTTGCATTTGTAACGAATTTTTAAATTCACTTTTGTTTATTTGTCAGATTGTAAGTACTTT
CTCTAATCACTTTTTTTTCAAGGCAATCAGGGTATATTATATTGTACTTCAGCACAGTTTTAGAGAACAA
TTGTTATAATTAAATGATAAGGTAGAATATTTCTGCATATAAATTCTGGCTGGCGTGGAAATATTCTTAT
TGGTAGAAACAACTACACCCTGGTCATCATCCTGCCTTTCTCTTTATGGTTACAATGATATACACTGTTT
GAGATGAGGATAAAATACTCTGAGTCCAAACCGGGCCCCTCTGCTAACCATGTTCATGCCTTCTTCTCTT
TCCTACAGCTCCTGGGCAACGTGCTGGTTGTTGTGCTGTCTCATCATTTTGGCAAAGAATTACTAGTGGA
TCCGATATCGAATTCTTAATTAAGGCCGCGACTCTAGATCATAATCAGCCATACCACATTTGTAGAGGTT
TTACTTGCTTTAAAAAACCTCCCACACCTCCCCCTGAACCTGAAACATAAAATGAATGCAATTGTTGTTG
TTAACTTGTTTATTGCAGCTTATAATGGTTACAAATAAAGCAATAGCATCACAAATTTCACAAATAAAGC
ATTTTTTTCACTGCATTCTAGTTGTGGTTTGTCCAAACTCATCAATGTATCTTAATCGAGGGGGGGCCCG
GTACCCACCGCGGTGGCGGCGATCTCTCCCCAGCATGCCTGCTATTGTCTTCCCAATCCTCCCCCTTGCT
GTCCTGCCCCAACCCACCCCCCAGAATAGAATGACACCTACTCAGACAATGCGATGCAATTTCCTCATTT
TATTAGGAAAGGACAGTGGGAGTGGCACCTTCCAGGGTCAAGGAAGGCACGGGGGAGGGGCAAACAACAG
ATGGCTGGCAACTAGAAGGCACAGTCGAGGCTGATCAGCGGGCCGCTTTACTTGTACAGCTCGTCCATGC
CGCCGGTGGAGTGGCGGCCCTCGGCGCGTTCGTACTGTTCCACGATGGTGTAGTCCTCGTTGTGGGAGGT
GATGTCCAACTTGATGTTGACGTTGTAGGCGCCGGGCAGCTGCACGGGCTTCTTGGCCTTGTAGGTGGTC
TTGACCTCAGCGTCGTAGTGGCCGCCGTCCTTCAGCTTCAGCCTCTGCTTGATCTCGCCCTTCAGGGCGC
CGTCCTCGGGGTACATCCGCTCGGAGGAGGCCTCCCAGCCCATGGTCTTCTTCTGCATTACGGGGCCGTC
GGAGGGGAAGTTGGTGCCGCGCAGCTTCACCTTGTAGATGAACTCGCCGTCCTGCAGGGAGGAGTCCTGG
GTCACGGTCACCACGCCGCCGTCCTCGAAGTTCATCACGCGCTCCCACTTGAAGCCCTCGGGGAAGGACA
GCTTCAAGTAGTCGGGGATGTCGGCGGGGTGCTTCACGTAGGCCTTGGAGCCGTACATGAACTGAGGGGA
CAGGATGTCCCAGGCGAAGGGCAGGGGGCCACCCTTGGTCACCTTCAGCTTGGCGGTCTGGGTGCCCTCG
TAGGGGCGGCCCTCGCCCTCGCCCTCGATCTCGAACTCGTGGCCGTTCACGGAGCCCTCCATGTGCACCT
TGAAGCGCATGAACTCCTTGATGATGGCCATGTTATCCTCCTCGCCCTTGCTCACCATGTTGTCAGACCT
GGTAACTCCTTACTGTAACTTATTGCACCTGATGAACAAAAGATGTGAACTGAACGCAAGTAGGAGGCTA
ATAGAGGCTAGTACAGTACAAAGATCCCCAAATGATGTGTGCCGGCCTTAGTGGAGGCAGACCCCTGGTT
ATATACCTGTGCTGCAGAAAGAGGGGCTTACAAATGGATCTCTCTGGAATGGCATTATCTCATGGTGGGA
ACAGTGTTGTCAGCAGAATCAGCGGGGTGGACTCTGACCTGAGAATGACAGTCTAGCACTGAATGGCTCA
GACAATACTCTTGTGGCCAACTATCACCGGAAAATAAGTGCCTGCCAAAACAAACCAGACCAGATGAAGC
TACATGGCTGTAGAACGTCAGTATTTAATGTGTTGTGGCCACTTGGTTCACCAGATTTAAGAGCTAATTT
TTTTAAATATCACAGATAATCAATCGCTTTTTTTTTTTCTTGACTGAAAAGCTTAGACTGGAAAATTCTT
TGAAAAAGTTTGCACTACAGAAAATAAATACATAACATCCTGCACTGAATGCACACTATTAATGGTACCC
AGCTTTTGTTCCCTTTAGTGAGGGTTAATTGCGCGCTAGGGATAACAGGGTAATACGCGCTCACTGGCCG
TCGTTTTACAACGTCGTGACTGGGAAAACCCTGGCGTTACCCAACTTAATCGCCTTGCAGCACATCCCCC
TTTCGCCAGCTGGCGTAATAGCGAAGAGGCCCGCACCGATCGCCCTTCCCAACAGTTGCGCAGCCTGAAT
GGCGAATGGAAATTGTAAGCGTTAATATTTTGTTAAAATTCGCGTTAAATTTTTGTTAAATCAGCTCATT
TTTTAACCAATAGGCCGAAATCGGCAAAATCCCTTATAAATCAAAAGAATAGACCGAGATAGGGT
[37 nt withheld, positions 4056-4092]
AAAGAACGTGGACTCCAACGTCAAAGG
[49 nt withheld, positions 4120-4168]
T
[91 nt withheld, positions 4170-4260]
G
[124 nt withheld, positions 4262-4385]
CAGGTGGCACTTTTCGGGGAAATGTGCGCGGAACCCCTATTTGTTTATTTTTCTAAATACATTCAAATAT
GTATCCGCTCATGAGACAATAACCCTGATAAATGCTTCAATAATATTGAAAAAGGAAGAGTATGAGTATT
CAACATTTCCGTGTCGCCCTTATTCCCTTTTTTGCGGCATTTTGCCTTCCTGTTTTTGCTCACCCAGAAA
CGCTGGTGAAAGTAAAAGATGCTGAAGATCAGTTGGGTGCACGAGTGGGTTACATCGAACTGGATCTCAA
CAGCGGTAAGATCCTTGAGAGTTTTCGCCCCGAAGAACGTTTTCCAATGATGAGCACTTTTAAAGTTCTG
CTATGTGGCGCGGTATTATCCCGTATTGACGCCGGGCAAGAGCAACTCGGTCGCCGCATACACTATTCTC
AGAATGACTTGGTTGAGTACTCACCAGTCACAGAAAAGCATCTTACGGATGGCATGACAGTAAGAGAATT
ATGCAGTGCTGCCATAACCATGAGTGATAACACTGCGGCCAACTTACTTCTGACAACGATCGGAGGACCG
AAGGAGCTAACCGCTTTTTTGCACAACATGGGGGATCATGTAACTCGCCTTGATCGTTGGGAACCGGAGC
TGAATGAAGCCATACCAAACGACGAGCGTGACACCACGATGCCTGTAGCAATGGCAACAACGTTGCGCAA
ACTATTAACTGGCGAACTACTTACTCTAGCTTCCCGGCAACAATTAATAGACTGGATGGAGGCGGATAAA
GTTGCAGGACCACTTCTGCGCTCGGCCCTTCCGGCTGGCTGGTTTATTGCTGATAAATCTGGAGCCGGTG
AGCGTGGGTCTCGCGGTATCATTGCAGCACTGGGGCCAGATGGTAAGCCCTCCCGTATCGTAGTTATCTA
CACGACGGGGAGTCAGGCAACTATGGATGAACGAAATAGACAGATCGCTGAGATAGGTGCCTCACTGATT
AAGCATTGGTAACTGTCAGACCAAGTTTACTCATATATACTTTAGATTGATTTAAAACTTCATTTTTAAT
TTAAAAGGATCTAGGTGAAGATCCTTTTTGATAATCTCATGACCAAAATCCCTTAACGTGAGTTTTCGTT
CCACTGAGCGTCAGACCCCGTAGAAAAGATCAAAGGATCTTCTTGAGATCCTTTTTTTCTGCGCGTAATC
TGCTGCTTGCAAACAAAAAAACCACCGCTACCAGCGGTGGTTTGTTTGCCGGATCAAGAGCTACCAACTC
TTTTTCCGAAGGTAACTGGCTTCAGCAGAGCGCAGATACCAAATACTGTTCTTCTAGTGTAGCCGTAGTT
AGGCCACCACTTCAAGAACTCTGTAGCACCGCCTACATACCTCGCTCTGCTAATCCTGTTACCAGTGGCT
GCTGCCAGTGGCGATAAGTCGTGTCTTACCGGGTTGGACTCAAGACGATAGTTACCGGATAAGGCGCAGC
GGTCGGGCTGAACGGGGGGTTCGTGCACACAGCCCAGCTTGGAGCGAACGACCTACACCGAACTGAGATA
CCTACAGCGTGAGCTATGAGAAAGCGCCACGCTTCCCGAAGGGAGAAAGGCGGACAGGTATCCGGTAAGC
GGCAGGGTCGGAACAGGAGAGCGCACGAGGGAGCTTCCAGGGGGAAACGCCTGGTATCTTTATAGTCCTG
TCGGGTTTCGCCACCTCTGACTTGAGCGTCGATTTTTGTGATGCTCGTCAGGGGGGCGGAGCCTATGGAA
AAACGCCAGCAACGCGGCCTTTTTACGGTTCCTGGCCTTTTGCTGGCCTTTTGCTCACATGTTCTTTCCT
GCGTTATCCCCTGATTCTGTGGATAACCGTATTACCGCCTTTGAGTGAGCTGATACCGCTCGCCGCAGCC
GAACGACCGAGCGCAGCGAGTCAGTGAGCGAGGAAGCGGAAGAGCGCCCAATACGCAAACCGCCTCTCCC
CGCGCGTTGGCCGATTCATTAATGCAGCTGGCACGACAGGTTTCCCGACTGGAAAGCGGGCAGTGAGCGC
AACGCAATTAATGTGAGTTAGCTCACTCATTAGGCACCCCAGGCTTTACACTTTATGCTTCCGGCTCGTA
TGTTGTGTGGAATTGTGAGCGGATAACAATTTCACACAGGAAACAGCTATGACCATGATTACGCCAAGCG
CGTTAGGGATAACAGGGTAATGCGCGCG
